Addgene plasmid #119742: AAV SYN PSAM4 GlyR IRES EGFP
Purpose: Chemogenetics expression plasmid
Depositing lab: Scott Sternson. Depositing organization: HHMI, Janelia Research Campus. Publication: Ultrapotent chemogenetics for research and potential clinical applications. Magnus CJ, Lee PH, Bonaventura J, Zemla R, Gomez JL, Ramirez MH, Hu X, Galvan A, Basu J, Michaelides M, Sternson SM. Science. 2019 Mar 14. pii: science.aav5282. doi: 10.1126/science.aav5282. PubMed 30872534.
Backbone
  Vector backbone: pAAV
  Vector type: Mammalian Expression, AAV
Growth in bacteria
  Bacterial resistance: Ampicillin, 100 μg/mL
  Growth temperature: 37°C
  Growth strain: Stbl2
  Copy number: High Copy
Gene/Insert
  Gene/Insert name: PSAM4 GlyR IRES eGFP
  Species: H. sapiens (human), Synthetic
  Mutation: L131G, Q139L, Y217F
  Entrez Gene: CHRNA7 (a.k.a. CHRNA7-2, NACHRA7, nAChR7)
  Promoter: synapsin
  Cloning method: Restriction Enzyme; 5′ cloning site NheI (not destroyed); 3′ cloning site NotI (not destroyed)
  Sequencing primers: 5′ pMT2-F; 3′ IRES reverse
Terms and licenses: Academic/Nonprofit Terms; Industry Terms: Not Available to Industry
How to cite: AAV SYN PSAM4 GlyR IRES EGFP was a gift from Scott Sternson (Addgene plasmid # 119742 ; http://n2t.net/addgene:119742 ; RRID:Addgene_119742) For viral preps, please replace (Addgene plasmid # 119742) in the above sentence with: (Addgene viral prep # 119742-AAV5)
