[The description below was written by a language model from this plasmid's Addgene catalogue record and pLannotate feature annotations shown in this document.]
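Description:
AAV SYN PSAM4 GlyR IRES EGFP is an adeno-associated virus transfer plasmid on a pAAV backbone, made for neuronal expression of a chemogenetic ion channel. It is maintained in E. coli through a high-copy ColE1/pUC-type origin and selected with ampicillin via the β-lactamase gene; an f1 phage origin is also present. AAV2 inverted terminal repeat sequences flank the expression cassette, so that it can be packaged into recombinant AAV particles when replication and capsid functions are supplied in trans. The annotation detects the ITRs only as fragments, which is common for these repeat-rich, structured elements.

The cassette is driven by the human synapsin I promoter, which restricts expression to neurons, followed by a chimeric β-globin/immunoglobulin intron. The coding region is PSAM4-GlyR, a synthetic chimeric ligand-gated channel. According to the record, it derives in part from human CHRNA7 (the α7 nicotinic acetylcholine receptor) carrying the mutations L131G, Q139L and Y217F. The feature table identifies the remaining portion as glycine receptor α1-like sequence, a chloride channel; the automated match is to a bovine reference entry and does not annotate the CHRNA7-derived segment. An EMCV IRES downstream allows cap-independent translation of EGFP from the same transcript, marking expressing cells. A WPRE and an SV40 polyadenylation signal enhance and terminate the message. Short hits to lacI, lacZα, the chicken β-actin promoter and SV40 large T antigen appear to be small backbone or junction remnants rather than functional parts.

The record describes the plasmid simply as a chemogenetics expression construct. Its design suits viral delivery to neurons, where the engineered receptor can be gated by a matching synthetic ligand and the chloride conductance is expected to alter neuronal excitability.
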