Features (pLannotate 1.2.2; 18 found; start..end, strand, type, name):
     96..123     -  repeat_region  AAV2 ITR (fragment): inverted terminal repeat of adeno-associated virus serotype 2 inverted
    163..190     -  repeat_region  AAV2 ITR (fragment): inverted terminal repeat of adeno-associated virus serotype 2 inverted
    188..244     -  CDS            lacI (fragment): lac repressor; lacI; The lac repressor binds to the lac operator to inhibit transcription in E. coli. This inhibition can be relieved by adding lactose or isopropyl-β-D-thiogalactopyranoside (IPTG).
    427..1015    -  rep_origin     ori: high-copy-number ColE1/pMB1/pBR322/pUC origin of replication
   1186..2046    -  CDS            AmpR: β-lactamase; bla; confers resistance to ampicillin, carbenicillin, and related antibiotics
   2047..2151    -  promoter       AmpR promoter: bla
   2204..2632    -  rep_origin     f1 ori (sequence partly withheld): f1 bacteriophage origin of replication; arrow indicates direction of (+) strand synthesis
   2637..2706    -  CDS            lacZα (fragment): LacZα fragment of β-galactosidase; lacZ fragment
   2701..2833    -  repeat_region  AAV2 ITR (fragment): inverted terminal repeat of adeno-associated virus serotype 2 inverted
   2936..3333    +  promoter       hSyn promoter (fragment): human synapsin I promoter; confers neuron-specific expression (Kügler et al., 2003)
   3426..3558    +  intron         chimeric intron: chimera between introns from human β-globin and immunoglobulin heavy chain genes
   3810..4880    +  CDS            GLRA1 (fragment): GLRA1_BOVIN - Experimental evidence at protein level: Swiss-Prot protein existence level 1. Glycine receptors are ligand-gated chloride channels. Channel opening is triggered by extracellular glycine. Channel opening is also triggered by taurine and beta-alanine. Channel characteristics depend on the subunit composition; heteropentameric channels are activated by lower glycine levels and display faster desensitization (By similarity). Plays an important role in the down-regulation of neuronal excitability (PubMed:11178872). Contributes to the generation of inhibitory postsynaptic currents. Cha
   4898..4919    -  promoter       chicken β-actin promoter (fragment): contains a 21-bp deletion relative to the standard chicken β-actin promoter
   4916..5501    +  misc_feature   IRES2: internal ribosome entry site (IRES) of the encephalomyocarditis virus (EMCV)
   5513..6230    +  CDS            mEGFP (fragment): enhanced GFP with monomerizing A206K mutation (Zacharias et al., 2002) mammalian codon-optimized
   6237..6825    +  misc_feature   WPRE: woodchuck hepatitis virus posttranscriptional regulatory element
   6844..6965    -  polyA_signal   SV40 poly(A) signal: SV40 polyadenylation signal
   6988..7056    -  CDS            large T antigen (fragment): large T antigen from SV40 (simian virus 40)
>Addgene plasmid #119742 | AAV SYN PSAM4 GlyR IRES EGFP | addgene full sequence | sequence record 267513 | Addgene NGS Result
GGATCTTCCTAGAGCATGGCTACGTAGATAAGTAGCATGGCGGGTTAATCATTAACTACAAGGAACCCCT
AGTGATGGAGTTGGCCACTCCCTCTCTGCGCGCTCGCTCGCTCACTGAGGCCGGGCGACCAAAGCWCTGA
GGCCGCCCGGGCTTTGCCCGGGCGGCCTCAGTGAGCGAGCGAGCGCGCAGCTGCATTAATGAATCGGCCA
ACGCGCGGGGAGAGGCGGTTTGCGTATTGGGCGCTCTTCCGCTTCCTCGCTCACTGACTCGCTGCGCTCG
GTCGTTCGGCTGCGGCGAGCGGTATCAGCTCACTCAAAGGCGGTAATACGGTTATCCACAGAATCAGGGG
ATAACGCAGGAAAGAACATGTGAGCAAAAGGCCAGCAAAAGGCCAGGAACCGTAAAAAGGCCGCGTTGCT
GGCGTTTTTCCATAGGCTCCGCCCCCCTGACGAGCATCACAAAAATCGACGCTCAAGTCAGAGGTGGCGA
AACCCGACAGGACTATAAAGATACCAGGCGTTTCCCCCTGGAAGCTCCCTCGTGCGCTCTCCTGTTCCGA
CCCTGCCGCTTACCGGATACCTGTCCGCCTTTCTCCCTTCGGGAAGCGTGGCGCTTTCTCATAGCTCACG
CTGTAGGTATCTCAGTTCGGTGTAGGTCGTTCGCTCCAAGCTGGGCTGTGTGCACGAACCCCCCGTTCAG
CCCGACCGCTGCGCCTTATCCGGTAACTATCGTCTTGAGTCCAACCCGGTAAGACACGACTTATCGCCAC
TGGCAGCAGCCACTGGTAACAGGATTAGCAGAGCGAGGTATGTAGGCGGTGCTACAGAGTTCTTGAAGTG
GTGGCCTAACTACGGCTACACTAGAAGAACAGTATTTGGTATCTGCGCTCTGCTGAAGCCAGTTACCTTC
GGAAAAAGAGTTGGTAGCTCTTGATCCGGCAAACAAACCACCGCTGGTAGCGGTGGTTTTTTTGTTTGCA
AGCAGCAGATTACGCGCAGAAAAAAAGGATCTCAAGAAGATCCTTTGATCTTTTCTACGGGGTCTGACGC
TCAGTGGAACGAAAACTCACGTTAAGGGATTTTGGTCATGAGATTATCAAAAAGGATCTTCACCTAGATC
CTTTTAAATTAAAAATGAAGTTTTAAATCAATCTAAAGTATATATGAGTAAACTTGGTCTGACAGTTACC
AATGCTTAATCAGTGAGGCACCTATCTCAGCGATCTGTCTATTTCGTTCATCCATAGTTGCCTGACTCCC
CGTCGTGTAGATAACTACGATACGGGAGGGCTTACCATCTGGCCCCAGTGCTGCAATGATACCGCGAGAC
CCACGCTCACCGGCTCCAGATTTATCAGCAATAAACCAGCCAGCCGGAAGGGCCGAGCGCAGAAGTGGTC
CTGCAACTTTATCCGCCTCCATCCAGTCTATTAATTGTTGCCGGGAAGCTAGAGTAAGTAGTTCGCCAGT
TAATAGTTTGCGCAACGTTGTTGCCATTGCTACAGGCATCGTGGTGTCACGCTCGTCGTTTGGTATGGCT
TCATTCAGCTCCGGTTCCCAACGATCAAGGCGAGTTACATGATCCCCCATGTTGTGCAAAAAAGCGGTTA
GCTCCTTCGGTCCTCCGATCGTTGTCAGAAGTAAGTTGGCCGCAGTGTTATCACTCATGGTTATGGCAGC
ACTGCATAATTCTCTTACTGTCATGCCATCCGTAAGATGCTTTTCTGTGACTGGTGAGTACTCAACCAAG
TCATTCTGAGAATAGTGTATGCGGCGACCGAGTTGCTCTTGCCCGGCGTCAATACGGGATAATACCGCGC
CACATAGCAGAACTTTAAAAGTGCTCATCATTGGAAAACGTTCTTCGGGGCGAAAACTCTCAAGGATCTT
ACCGCTGTTGAGATCCAGTTCGATGTAACCCACTCGTGCACCCAACTGATCTTCAGCATCTTTTACTTTC
ACCAGCGTTTCTGGGTGAGCAAAAACAGGAAGGCAAAATGCCGCAAAAAAGGGAATAAGGGCGACACGGA
AATGTTGAATACTCATACTCTTCCTTTTTCAATATTATTGAAGCATTTATCAGGGTTATTGTCTCATGAG
CGGATACATATTTGAATGTATTTAGAAAAATAAACAAATAGGGGTTCCGCGCACATTTCCCCGAAAAGTG
CCACCTAAATTGTAAGCGTTAATATTTTGTTAAAATTCGCGTTAAATTTTTGTTAAATCAGCTCATTTTT
TAACCAATAGGCCGAAATCGGCAAAATCCCTTATAAATCAAAAGAATAGACCGAGATAGGGT
[37 nt withheld, positions 2303-2339]
AAAGAACGTGGACTCCAACGTCAAAGG
[49 nt withheld, positions 2367-2415]
T
[91 nt withheld, positions 2417-2507]
G
[124 nt withheld, positions 2509-2632]
CCCATTCGCCATTCAGGCTGCGCAACTGTTGGGAAGGGCGATCGGTGCGGGCCTCTTCGCTATTACGCCA
GCTGCGCGCTCGCTCGCTCACTGAGGCCGCCCGGGCAAAGCCCGGGCGTCGGGCGACCTTTGGTCGCCCG
GCCTCAGTGAGCGAGCGAGCGCGCAGAGAGGGAGTGGCCAACTCCATCACTAGGGGTTCCTTGTAGTTAA
TGATTAACCCGCCATGCTACTTATCTACGTAGCCATGCTCTAGGAAGATCCGAGCTCCAGTGTGCTGGAA
TTCGCCCTTTTCAGTATTTAAATTGACGACCGACCCCGACCCACTGGACAAGCACCCAACCCCCATTCCC
CAAATTGCGCATCCCCTATCAGAGAGGGGGAGGGGAAACAGGATGCGGCGAGGCGCGTGCGCACTGCCAG
CTTCAGCACCGCGGACAGTGCCTTCGCCCCCGCCTGGCGGCGCGCGCCACCGCCGCCTCAGCACTGAAGG
CGCGCTGACGTCACTCGCCGGTCCCCCGCAAACTCCCCTTCCCGGCCACCTTGGTCGCGTCCGCGCCGCC
GCCGGCCCAGCCGGACCGCACCACGCGAGGCGCGAGATAGGGGGGCACGGGCGCGACCATCTGCGCTGCG
GCGCCGGCGACTCAGCGCTGCCTCAGTCTGCGGTGGGCAGCGGAGGAGTCGTGTCGTGCCTGAGAGCGCA
GCTGTGCTCCTGGGCACCGCGCAGTCCGCCCCCGCGGCTCCTGGCCAGACCACCCCTAGGACCCCCTGCC
CCAAGTCGCAGCCGTTGGATCAGGTAAGTATCAAGGTTACAAGACAGGTTTAAGGAGACCAATAGAAACT
GGGCTTGTCGAGACAGAGAAGACTCTTGCGTTTCTGATAGGCACCTATTGGTCTTACTGACATCCACTTT
GCCTTTCTCTCCACAGGTGATGATATCACTAGTGCTAGCGCCACCATGCGCTGTTCTCCAGGCGGCGTGT
GGCTCGCCCTGGCTGCTTCCCTTCTGCACGTTAGCCTGCAGGGTGAGTTCCAGCGCAAACTGTATAAGGA
GCTTGTTAAGAATTATAACCCCCTGGAGCGGCCGGTCGCAAATGATTCCCAGCCACTGACAGTGTACTTC
AGCCTCTCCTTGCTGCAGATCATGGACGTGGATGAAAAGAACCAGGTGCTGACCACTAATATTTGGTTGC
AGATGTCCTGGACCGATCACTACTTGCAGTGGAATGTGAGCGAATACCCAGGTGTAAAGACTGTAAGATT
CCCTGACGGCCAAATCTGGAAACCAGATATCCTGCTGTACAACAGCGCAGACGAAAGGTTTGATGCAACA
TTTCACACCAACGTGGGAGTCAATTCTTCAGGCCACTGCCTGTACCTGCCCCCTGGAATCTTCAAGTCCT
CATGCTATATCGACGTCCGCTGGTTTCCCTTCGACGTCCAGCACTGCAAACTCAAATTCGGGAGCTGGAG
CTACGGCGGATGGAGCCTGGATCTGCAAATGCAGGAGGCTGACATCTCTGGTTACATCCCGAATGGGGAG
TGGGACCTTGTGGGAATCCCCGGTAAAAGAAGCGAGCGATTTTATGAATGCTGCAAAGAGCCCTTCCCAG
ATGTCACCTTCACAGTGACCATGCGGAGACGCATGGGTTATTATCTGATCCAAATGTATATCCCAAGCTT
GCTTATAGTGATTTTGTCATGGATCTCCTTCTGGATTAATATGGACGCCGCTCCAGCTAGGGTCGGACTG
GGCATCACCACAGTGCTGACAATGACTACTCAGAGCTCAGGCAGCCGAGCCAGCTTGCCCAAGGTTTCTT
ACGTGAAGGCCATCGATATCTGGATGGCTGTCTGCCTTCTGTTTGTCTTCAGCGCACTGCTGGAATACGC
CGCTGTCAATTTTGTGTCTCGACAGCATAAAGAGCTGTTGCGGTTCAGAAGAAAACGACGCCACCACAAA
GAGGATGAGGCAGGAGAAGGACGCTTCAACTTTAGCGCCTATGGTATGGGACCTGCTTGCCTCCAGGCTA
AAGACGGAATTTCCGTGAAGGGAGCCAACAATAGCAACACAACCAACCCACCCCCTGCTCCATCTAAGAG
CCCGGAGGAAATGCGCAAACTCTTTATTCAGAGAGCGAAAAAGATCGACAAAATCTCCCGGATCGGATTC
CCCATGGCTTTCCTGATTTTCAACATGTTTTATTGGATCATCTACAAGATTGTGCGAAGGGAGGACGTAC
ACAACCAGTAAGCGGCCGCAATTCCCCCCCCCCCCCCCCCCCCCCCCTCTCCCTCCCCCCCCCCTAACGT
TACTGGCCGAAGCCGCTTGGAATAAGGCCGGTGTGCGTTTGTCTATATGTTATTTTCCACCATATTGCCG
TCTTTTGGCAATGTGAGGGCCCGGAAACCTGGCCCTGTCTTCTTGACGAGCATTCCTAGGGGTCTTTCCC
CTCTCGCCAAAGGAATGCAAGGTCTGTTGAATGTCGTGAAGGAAGCAGTTCCTCTGGAAGCTTCTTGAAG
ACAAACAACGTCTGTAGCGACCCTTTGCAGGCAGCGGAACCCCCCACCTGGCGACAGGTGCCTCTGCGGC
CAAAAGCCACGTGTATAAGATACACCTGCAAAGGCGGCACAACCCCAGTGCCACGTTGTGAGTTGGATAG
TTGTGGAAAGAGTCAAATGGCTCTCCTAAGCGTATTCAACAAGGGGCTGAAGGATGCCCAGAAGGTACCC
CATTGTATGGGATCTGATCTGGGGCCTCGGTGCACATGCTTTACATGTGTTTAGTCGAGGTTAAAAAAAC
GTCTAGGCCCCCCGAACCACGGGGACGTGGTTTTCCTTTGAAAAACACGATGATAATATGGCCACAACCA
TGGGAGATCCGGTGAGCAAGGGCGAGGAGCTGTTCACCGGGGTGGTGCCCATCCTGGTCGAGCTGGACGG
CGACGTAAACGGCCACAAGTTCAGCGTGTCCGGCGAGGGCGAGGGCGATGCCACCTACGGCAAGCTGACC
CTGAAGTTCATCTGCACCACCGGCAAGCTGCCCGTGCCCTGGCCCACCCTCGTGACCACCCTGACCTACG
GCGTGCAGTGCTTCAGCCGCTACCCCGACCACATGAAGCAGCACGACTTCTTCAAGTCCGCCATGCCCGA
AGGCTACGTCCAGGAGCGCACCATCTTCTTCAAGGACGACGGCAACTACAAGACCCGCGCCGAGGTGAAG
TTCGAGGGCGACACCCTGGTGAACCGCATCGAGCTGAAGGGCATCGACTTCAAGGAGGACGGCAACATCC
TGGGGCACAAGCTGGAGTACAACTACAACAGCCACAACGTCTATATCATGGCCGACAAGCAGAAGAACGG
CATCAAGGTGAACTTCAAGATCCGCCACAACATCGAGGACGGCAGCGTGCAGCTCGCCGACCACTACCAG
CAGAACACCCCCATCGGCGACGGCCCCGTGCTGCTGCCCGACAACCACTACCTGAGCACCCAGTCCAAGC
TGAGCAAAGACCCCAACGAGAAGCGCGATCACATGGTCCTGCTGGAGTTCGTGACCGCCGCCGGGATCAC
TCTCGGCATGGACGAGCTGTACAAGTAAACCGGTAATCAACCTCTGGATTACAAAATTTGTGAAAGATTG
ACTGGTATTCTTAACTATGTTGCTCCTTTTACGCTATGTGGATACGCTGCTTTAATGCCTTTGTATCATG
CTATTGCTTCCCGTATGGCTTTCATTTTCTCCTCCTTGTATAAATCCTGGTTGCTGTCTCTTTATGAGGA
GTTGTGGCCCGTTGTCAGGCAACGTGGCGTGGTGTGCACTGTGTTTGCTGACGCAACCCCCACTGGTTGG
GGCATTGCCACCACCTGTCAGCTCCTTTCCGGGACTTTCGCTTTCCCCCTCCCTATTGCCACGGCGGAAC
TCATCGCCGCCTGCCTTGCCCGCTGCTGGACAGGGGCTCGGCTGTTGGGCACTGACAATTCCGTGGTGTT
GTCGGGGAAATCATCGTCCTTTCCTTGGCTGCTCGCCTGTGTTGCCACCTGGATTCTGCGCGGGACGTCC
TTCTGCTACGTCCCTTCGGCCCTCAATCCAGCGGACCTTCCTTCCCGCGGCCTGCTGCCGGCTCTGCGGC
CTCTTCCGCGTCTTCGCCTTCGCCCTCAGACGAGTCGGATCTCCCTTTGGGCCGCCTCCCCGCCGCTTCG
AGCAGACATGATAAGATACATTGATGAGTTTGGACAAACCACAACTAGAATGCAGTGAAAAAAATGCTTT
ATTTGTGAAATTTGTGATGCTATTGCTTTATTTGTAACCATTATAAGCTGCAATAAACAAGTTAACAACA
ACAATTGCATTCATTTTATGTTTCAGGTTCAGGGGGAGATGTGGGAGGTTTTTTAAAGCAAGTAAAACCT
CTACAAATGTGGTAAAATCGATAA
